>Addgene plasmid #74739 | pJM100: no promoter RFP on pCM66T | depositor full sequence | sequence record 146948 | pJM100: no promoter RFP on pCM66T sequence 5990 bps
GACCCTTTCCGACGCTCACCGGGCTGGTTGCCCTCGCCGCTGGGCTGGCGGCCGTCTATGGCCCTGCAAA
CGCGCCAGAAACGCCGTCGAAGCCGTGTGCGAGACACCGCGGCCGCCGGCGTTGTGGATACCTCGCGGAA
AACTTGGCCCTCACTGACAGATGAGGGGCGGACGTTGACACTTGAGGGGCCGACTCACCCGGCGCGGCGT
TGACAGATGAGGGGCAGGCTCGATTTCGGCCGGCGACGTGGAGCTGGCCAGCCTCGCAAATCGGCGAAAA
CGCCTGATTTTACGCGAGTTTCCCACAGATGATGTGGACAAGCCTGGGGATAAGTGCCCTGCGGTATTGA
CACTTGAGGGGCGCGACTACTGACAGATGAGGGGCGCGATCCTTGACACTTGAGGGGCAGAGTGCTGACA
GATGAGGGGCGCACCTATTGACATTTGAGGGGCTGTCCACAGGCAGAAAATCCAGCATTTGCAAGGGTTT
CCGCCCGTTTTTCGGCCACCGCTAACCTGTCTTTTAACCTGCTTTTAAACCAATATTTATAAACCTTGTT
TTTAACCAGGGCTGCGCCCTGTGCGCGTGACCGCGCACGCCGAAGGGGGGTGCCCCCCCTTCTCGAACCC
TCCCGGCCCGCTAACGCGGGCCTCCCATCCCCCCAGGGGCTGCGCCCCTCGGCCGCGAACGGCCTCACCC
CAAAAATGGCAGCCAAGCTGACCACTTCTGCGCTCGGCCCTTCCGGCTGGCTGGTTTATTGCTGATAAAT
CTGGAGCCGGTGAGCGTGGGTCTCGCGGTATCATTGCAGCACTGGGGCCAGATGGTAAGCCCTCCCGTAT
CGTAGTTATCTACACGACGGGGAGTCAGGCAACTATGGATGAACGAAATAGACAGATCGCTGAGATAGGT
GCCTCACTGATTAAGCATTGGTAACTGTCAGACCAAGTTTACTCATATATACTTTAGATTGATTTAAAAC
TTCATTTTTAATTTAAAAGGATCTAGGTGAAGATCCTTTTTGATAATCTCATGACCAAAATCCCTTAACG
TGAGTTTTCGTTCCACTGAGCGTCAGACCCCGTAGAAAAGATCAAAGGATCTTCTTGAGATCCTTTTTTC
TGCGCGTAATCTGCTGCTTGCAAACAAAAAAACCACCGCTACCAGCGGTGGTTTGTTTGCCGGATCAAGA
GCTACCAACTCTTTTTCCGAAGGTAACTGGCTTCAGCAGAGCGCAGATACCAAATACTGTTCTTCTAGTG
TAGCCGTAGTTAGGCCACCACTTCAAGAACTCTGTAGCACCGCCTACATACCTCGCTCTGCTAATCCTGT
TACCAGTGGCTGCTGCCAGTGGCGATAAGTCGTGTCTTACCGGGTTGGACTCAAGACGATAGTTACCGGA
TAAGGCGCAGCGGTCGGGCTGAACGGGGGGTTCGTGCACACAGCCCAGCTTGGAGCGAACGACCTACACC
GAACTGAGATACCTACAGCGTGAGCTATGAGAAAGCGCCACGCTTCCCGAAGGGAGAAAGGCGGACAGGT
ATCCGGTAAGCGGCAGGGTCGGAACAGGAGAGCGCACGAGGGAGCTTCCAGGGGGAAACGCCTGGTATCT
TTATAGTCCTGTCGGGTTTCGCCACCTCTGACTTGAGCGTCGATTTTTGTGATGCTCGTCAGGGGGGCGG
AGCCTATGGAAAAACGCCAGCAACGCGGCCTTTTTACGGTTCCTGGCCTTTTGCTGGCCTTTTGCTCACA
TGTTCTTTCCTGCGTTATCCCCTGATTCTGTGGATAACCGTATTACCGCCTTTGAGTGAGCTGATACCGC
TCGCCGCAGCCGAACGACCGAGCGCAGCGAGTCAGTGAGCGAGGAAGCGGAAGAGCGCCCAATACGCAAA
CCGCCTCTCCCCGCGCGTTGGCCGATTCATTAATGCAGCTGGCACGACAGGTTTCCCGACTGGAAAGCGG
GCAGTGAGCGCAACGCAATTAATGTGAGTTAGCTCACTCATTAGGCACCCCAGGCATGGCAAGTAGTGAA
GACGTTATCAAAGAGTTCATGCGTTTCAAAGTTCGTATGGAAGGTTCCGTTAACGGTCACGAGTTCGAAA
TCGAAGGTGAAGGTGAAGGTCGTCCGTACGAAGGTACCCAGACCGCTAAACTGAAAGTTACCAAAGGTGG
TCCGCTGCCGTTCGCTTGGGACATCCTGTCCCCGCAGTTCCAGTACGGTTCCAAAGCTTACGTTAAACAC
CCGGCTGACATCCCGGACTACCTGAAACTGTCCTTCCCGGAAGGTTTCAAATGGGAACGTGTTATGAACT
TCGAAGACGGTGGTGTTGTTACCGTTACCCAGGACTCCTCCCTGCAAGACGGTGAGTTCATCTACAAAGT
TAAACTGCGTGGTACCAACTTCCCGTCCGACGGTCCGGTTATGCAGAAAAAAACCATGGGTTGGGAAGCT
TCCACCGAACGTATGTACCCGGAAGACGGTGCTCTGAAAGGTGAAATCAAAATGCGTCTGAAACTGAAAG
ACGGTGGTCACTACGACGCTGAAGTTAAAACCACCTACATGGCTAAAAAACCGGTTCAGCTGCCGGGTGC
TTACAAAACCGACATCAAACTGGACATCACCTCCCACAACGAAGACTACACCATCGTTGAACAGTACGAA
CGTGCTGAAGGTCGTCACTCCACCGGTGCTTAATAATTAAGCCAGCCCCGACACCCGCCAACACCCGCTG
ACGCGCCCTGACGGGCTTGTCTGCTCCCGGCATCCGCTTACAGACAAGCTGTGACCGTCTCCGGGAGCTG
CATGTGTCAGAGGTTAGAAAAACTCATCGAGCATCAAATGAAACTGCAATTTATTCATATCAGGATTATC
AATACCATATTTTTGAAAAAGCCGTTTCTGTAATGAAGGAGAAAACTCACCGAGGCAGTTCCATAGGATG
GCAAGATCCTGGTATCGGTCTGCGATTCCGACTCGTCCAACATCAATACAACCTATTAATTTCCCCTCGT
CAAAAATAAGGTTATCAAGTGAGAAATCACCATGAGTGACGACTGAATCCGGTGAGAATGGCAAAAGCTT
ATGCATTTCTTTCCAGACTTGTTCAACAGGCCAGCCATTACGCTCGTCATCAAAATCACTCGCATCAACC
AAACCGTTATTCATTCGTGATTGCGCCTGAGCGAGACGAAATACGCGATCGCTGTTAAAAGGACAATTAC
AAACAGGAATCGAATGCAACCGGCGCAGGAACACTGCCAGCGCATCAACAATATTTTCACCTGAATCAGG
ATATTCTTCTAATACCTGGAATGCTGTTTTCCCGGGGATCGCAGTGGTGAGTAACCATGCATCATCAGGA
GTACGGATAAAATGCTTGATGGTCGGAAGAGGCATAAATTCCGTCAGCCAGTTTAGTCTGACCATCTCAT
CTGTAACATCATTGGCAACGCTACCTTTGCCATGTTTCAGAAACAACTCTGGCGCATCGGGCTTCCCATA
CAATCGATAGATTGTCGCACCTGATTGCCCGACATTATCGCGAGCCCATTTATACCCATATAAATCAGCA
TCCATGTTGGAATTTAATCGCGGCCTCGAGCAAGACGTTTCCCGTTGAATATGGCTCATAACACCCCTTG
TATTACTGTTTATGTAAGCAGACAGTTTTATTGTTCATGATGATATATTTTTATCTTGTGCAATGTAACA
TCAGAGATTTTGAGACACAACGTGGCTTTCCCCCCCCCCCCTGCAGGTCCGACACGGGGATGGATGGCGT
TCCCGATCATGGTCCTGCTTGCTTCGGGAGCGATACTGAGCGAAGCAAGTGCGTCGAGCAGTGCCCGCTT
GTTCCTGAAATGCCAGTAAAGCGCTGGCTGCTGAACCCCCAGCCGGAACTGACCCCACAAGGCCCTAGCG
TTTGCAATGCACCAGGTCATCATTGACCCAGGCGTGTTCCACCAGGCCGCTGCCTCGCAACTCTTCGCAG
GCTTCGCCGACCTGCTCGCGCCACTTCTTCACGCGGGTGGAATCCGATCCGCACATGAGGCGGAAGGTTT
CCAGCTTGAGCGGGTACGGCTCCCGGTGCGAGCTGAAATAGTCGAACATCCGTCGGGCCGTCGGCGACAG
CTTGCGGTACTTCTCCCATATGAATTTCGTGTAGTGGTCGCCAGCAAACAGCACGACGATTTCCTCGTCG
ATCAGGACCTGGCAACGGGACGTTTTCTTGCCACGGTCCAGGACGCGGAAGCGGTGCAGCAGCGACACCG
ATTCCAGGTGCCCAACGCGGTCGGACGTGAAGCCCATCGCCGTCGCCTGTAGGCGCGACAGGCATTCCTC
GGCCTTCGTGTAATACCGGCCATTGATCGACCAGCCCAGGTCCTGGCAAAGCTCGTAGAACGTGAAGGTG
ATCGGCTCGCCGATAGGGGTGCGCTTCGCGTACTCCAACACCTGCTGCCACACCAGTTCGTCATCGTCGG
CCCGCAGCTCGACGCCGGTGTAGGTGATCTTCACGTCCTTGTTGACGTGGAAAATGACCTTGTTTTGCAG
CGCCTCGCGCGGGATTTTCTTGTTGCGCGTGGTGAACAGGGCAGAGCGGGCCGTGTCGTTTGGCATCGCT
CGCATCGTGTCCGGCCACGGCGCAATATCGAACAAGGAAAGCTGCATTTCCTTGATCTGCTGCTTCGTGT
GTTTCAGCAACGCGGCCTGCTTGGCCTCGCTGACCTGTTTTGCCAGGTCCTCGCCGGCGGTTTTTCGCTT
CTTGGTCGTCATAGTTCCTCGCGTGTCGATGGTCATCGACTTCGCCAAACCTGCCGCCTCCTGTTCGAGA
CGACGCGAACGCTCCACGGCGGCCGATGGCGCGGGCAGGGCAGGGGGAGCCAGTTGCACGCTGTCGCGCT
CGATCTTGGCCGTAGCTTGCTGGACCATCGAGCCGACGGACTGGAAGGTTTCGCGGGGCGCACGCATGAC
GGTGCGGCTTGCGATGGTTTCGGCATCCTCGGCGGAAAACCCCGCGTCGATCAGTTCTTGCCTGTATGCC
TTCCGGTCAAACGTCCGATTCATTCACCCTCCTTGCGGGATTGCCCCGACTCACGCCGGGGCAATGTGCC
CTTATTCCTGATTTGACCCGCCTGGTGCCTTGGTGTCCAGATAATCCACCTTATCGGCAATGAAGTCGGT
CCCGTAGACCGTCTGGCCGTCCTTCTCGTACTTGGTATTCCGAATCTTGCCCTGCACGAATACCAGCTCC
GCGAAGTCGCTCTTCTTGATGGAGCGCATGGGGACGTGCTTGGCAATCACGCGCACCCCCCGGCCGTTTT
AGCGGCTAAAAAAGTCATGGCTCTGCCCTCGGGCGGACCACGCCCATCATGACCTTGCCAAGCTCGTCCT
GCTTCTCTTCGATCTTCGCCAGCAGGGCGAGGATCGTGGCATCACCGAACCGCGCCGTGCGCGGGTCGTC
GGTGAGCCAGAGTTTCAGCAGGCCGCCCAGGCGGCCCAGGTCGCCATTGATGCGGGCCAGCTCGCGGACG
TGCTCATAGTCCACGACGCCCGTGATTTTGTAGCCCTGGCCGACGGCCAGCAGGTAGGCCTACAGGCTCA
TGCCGGCCGCCGCCGCCTTTTCCTCAATCGCTCTTCGTTCGTCTGGAAGGCAGTACACCTTGATAGGTGG
GCTGCCCTTCCTGGTTGGCTTGGTTTCATCAGCCATCCGCTTGCCCTCATCTGTTACGCCGGCGGTAGCC
GGCCAGCCTCGCAGAGCAGGATTCCCGTTGAGCACCGCCAGGTGCGAATAAGGGACAGTGAAGAAGGAAC
ACCCGCTCGCGGGTGGGCCTACTTCACCTATCCTGCCCGGCTGACGCCGTTGGATACACCAAGGAAAGTC
TACACGAACCCTTTGGCAAAATCCTGTATATCGTGCGAAAAAGGATGGATATACCGAAAAAATCGCTATA
ATGACCCCGAAGCAGGGTTATGCAGCGGAAAAGATCCGTC
Features (pLannotate 1.2.2; 12 found; start..end, strand, type, name):
     11..642     +  rep_origin     oriV: incP origin of replication
    720..933     +  CDS            bla(M) (fragment): β-lactamase lacking the signal sequence; bla(M); allows cytosolic expression of β-lactamase
   1105..1692    +  rep_origin     ori: high-copy-number ColE1/pMB1/pBR322/pUC origin of replication
   1875..1967    +  CDS            lacI (fragment): lac repressor; lacI; The lac repressor binds to the lac operator to inhibit transcription in E. coli. This inhibition can be relieved by adding lactose or isopropyl-β-D-thiogalactopyranoside (IPTG).
   1980..2001    +  protein_bind   CAP binding site: CAP binding activates transcription in the presence of cAMP. E. coli catabolite activator protein
   2016..2690    +  CDS            mRFP1: mRFP1 is a basic (constitutively fluorescent) red fluorescent protein published in 2002, derived from Discosoma sp.. It is reported to be a somewhat slowly-maturing monomer with low acid sensitivity.
   2814..3629    -  CDS            KanR: aminoglycoside phosphotransferase; aph(3')-Ia; confers resistance to kanamycin in bacteria or G418 (Geneticin®) in eukaryotes
   3776..3895    -  CDS            tetR (fragment): TETR1_ECOLX - Experimental evidence at protein level: Swiss-Prot protein existence level 1. TetR is the repressor of the tetracycline resistance element; its N-terminal region forms a helix-turn-helix structure and binds DNA. Binding of tetracycline to TetR reduces the repressor affinity for the tetracycline resistance gene (tetA) promoter operator sites. From Escherichia coli.
   3915..5063    -  CDS            trfA: trans-acting replication protein that binds to and activates oriV
   5193..5297    -  CDS            traI (fragment): TRAI6_ECOLX - Experimental evidence at protein level: Swiss-Prot protein existence level 1. The initiation process of transfer DNA synthesis requires the interaction of at least three plasmid-specific components (TraH, I, and J) at the transfer origin resulting in the assembly of a specialised nucleoprotein complex - the relaxosome. Site- and strand-specific cleavage at the transfer origin is dependent on TraI and TraJ. From Escherichia coli.
   5335..5706    -  CDS            traJ: oriT-recognizing protein; traJ
   5739..5848    -  oriT           oriT: incP origin of transfer
