[The description below was written by a language model from this plasmid's Addgene catalogue record and pLannotate feature annotations shown in this document.]
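Description:
pJM100 is a promoterless red fluorescent protein control plasmid built on pCM66T, a broad-host-range bacterial vector used for expression and synthetic biology work in methylotrophs. The backbone carries two replication systems: a high-copy ColE1/pUC-type origin for propagation in E. coli, and the IncP oriV together with the trfA gene, whose product activates oriV and allows replication in a wide range of Gram-negative hosts. An IncP oriT with traJ (plus a traI fragment) makes the plasmid mobilizable by conjugation when the remaining transfer functions are supplied in trans. Selection is by kanamycin through an aph(3')-Ia resistance gene. Short fragments annotated as β-lactamase, lacI and tetR appear to be nonfunctional remnants of the vector's construction history.

The insert is the 675 bp mRFP1 coding sequence corresponding to BioBrick part BBa_E1010 (also called maxRFP), introduced by Gibson assembly. The record lists no promoter for it. The feature table shows only a CAP binding site and a lacI fragment immediately upstream, with no annotated promoter, and no ribosome binding site or terminator is annotated either.

The plasmid serves as the baseline control in a series that places promoters of differing strengths (native Hps-derived promoters, Ptrc and Ptac) in front of the same reporter. The series is used to compare promoter activity in Methylovorus glucosetrophus SIP3-4, a RuMP-cycle methylotroph. Fluorescence from pJM100 indicates background or read-through expression, against which the promoter-bearing members and the empty vector can be compared.
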