Addgene plasmid #74739: pJM100: no promoter RFP on pCM66T
Purpose: pCM66T RFP control vector: no promoter driving maxRFP (BBa_E1010)
Depositing lab: Mary Lidstrom. Depositing organization: University of Washington.
Backbone
  Vector backbone: pCM66T
  Backbone size w/o insert (bp): 5316
  Total vector size (bp): 5991
  Vector type: Bacterial Expression, Synthetic Biology
Growth in bacteria
  Bacterial resistance: Kanamycin, 50 μg/mL
  Growth temperature: 37°C
  Growth strain: DH5alpha
  Copy number: High Copy
Gene/Insert
  Gene/Insert name: RFP (BioBrick part number BBa_E1010) (alt name: maxRFP, mRFP)
  Species: Synthetic
  Insert size (bp): 675
  Promoter: none
  Cloning method: Gibson Cloning
  Sequencing primers: 5′ cgattcattaatgcagctggcac; 3′ cctctgacacatgcagctccc
Terms and licenses: Academic/Nonprofit Terms; Industry Terms: Not Available to Industry
Depositor comments: One of a series of plasmids with promoters of differing strengths in Methylovorous glucosetrophus SIP3-4, a RuMP cycle methylotroph: Addgene # 74738: empty vector, made from pCM66. Addgene # 74739: pJM100: no-promoter RFP control. Made from pCM66D (AddGene #74738) Addgene # 74740: pJM101: pHps1 RFP on pCM66T Addgene # 74741: pJM102: pHps2 RFP on pCM66T Addgene # 74744: pJM103: 150bp Hps2 RFP on pCM66T Addgene # 74745: pJM104: pTrc RFP on pCM66T Addgene # 74746: pJM105: pTac RFP on pCM66T Backbone is similar backbone to pAWP78 (AddGene plasmid 61263)
How to cite: pJM100: no promoter RFP on pCM66T was a gift from Mary Lidstrom (Addgene plasmid # 74739 ; http://n2t.net/addgene:74739 ; RRID:Addgene_74739)
