>Addgene plasmid #74739 | pJM100: no promoter RFP on pCM66T | addgene partial sequence | sequence record 146943 | pALEX-Seq2 5'-GTGCCTCACTGATTAAGCATTG-3'
TTTACTCATATATACTTTAGATTGATTTAAAACTTCATTTTTAATTTAAAAGGATCTAGGTGAAGATCCT
TTTTGATAATCTCATGACCAAAATCCCTTAACGTGAGTTTTCGTTCCACTGAGCGTCAGACCCCGTAGAA
AAGATCAAAGGATCTTCTTGAGATCCTTTTTTCTGCGCGTAATCTGCTGCTTGCAAACAAAAAAACCACC
GCTACCAGCGGTGGTTTGTTTGCCGGATCAAGAGCTACCAACTCTTTTTCCGAAGGTAACTGGCTTCAGC
AGAGCGCAGATACCAAATACTGTTCTTCTAGTGTAGCCGTAGTTAGGCCACCACTTCAAGAACTCTGTAG
CACCGCCTACATACCTCGCTCTGCTAATCCTGTTACCAGTGGCTGCTGCCAGTGGCGATAAGTCGTGTCT
TACCGGGTTGGACTCAAGACGATAGTTACCGGATAAGGCGCAGCGGTCGGGCTGAACGGGGGGTTCGTGC
ACACAGCCCAGCTTGGAGCGAACGACCTACACCGAACTGAGATACCTACAGCGTGAGCTATGAGAAAGCG
CCACGCTTCCCGAAGGGAGAAAGGCGGACAGGTATCCGGTAAGCGGCAGGGTCGGAACAGGAGAGCGCAC
GAGGGAGCTTCCAGGGGGAAACGCCTGGTATCTTTATAGTCCTGTCGGGTTTCGCCACCTCTGACTTGAG
CGTCGATTTTTGTGATGCTCGTCAGGGGGGCGGAGCCTATGGAAAAACGCCAGCAACGCGGCCTTTTTAC
GGTTCCTGGCCTTTTGCTGGCCTTTTGCTCACATGTTCTTTCCTGCGTTATCCCCTGATTCTGTGGATAA
CCGTATTACCGCCTTTGAGTGAGCTGATACCGCTCGCCGCAGCCGAACGACCGAGCGCAGCGAGTCAGTG
AGCGAGGAAGCGGAAGAGCGCCCAATACGCAAACCGCCTCTCCCCGCGCGTTGGCCGATTCATTAATGCA
GCTGGCACGACAGGTTTCCCGACTGGAAAGCGGGCAGTGAGCGCAACGCAATTAATGTGAGTTAGCTCAC
TCATTAGGCACCCCAGGCATGGCAAGTAGTGAAGACGTTATCAAAGAGTTCATGCGTTTCAAAGTT
