>Addgene plasmid #74739 | pJM100: no promoter RFP on pCM66T | addgene partial sequence | sequence record 146944 | KanR2-F 5'-GAACTGCCTCGGTGAGTTTT-3'
TTTTTCAAAAATATGGTATTGATAATCCTGATATGAATAAATTGCAGTTTCATTTGATGCTCGATGAGTT
TTTCTAACCTCTGACACATGCAGCTCCCGGAGACGGTCACAGCTTGTCTGTAAGCGGATGCCGGGAGCAG
ACAAGCCCGTCAGGGCGCGTCAGCGGGTGTTGGCGGGTGTCGGGGCTGGCTTAATTATTAAGCACCGGTG
GAGTGACGACCTTCAGCACGTTCGTACTGTTCAACGATGGTGTAGTCTTCGTTGTGGGAGGTGATGTCCA
GTTTGATGTCGGTTTTGTAAGCACCCGGCAGCTGAACCGGTTTTTTAGCCATGTAGGTGGTTTTAACTTC
AGCGTCGTAGTGACCACCGTCTTTCAGTTTCAGACGCATTTTGATTTCACCTTTCAGAGCACCGTCTTCC
GGGTACATACGTTCGGTGGAAGCTTCCCAACCCATGGTTTTTTTCTGCATAACCGGACCGTCGGACGGGA
AGTTGGTACCACGCAGTTTAACTTTGTAGATGAACTCACCGTCTTGCAGGGAGGAGTCCTGGGTAACGGT
AACAACACCACCGTCTTCGAAGTTCATAACACGTTCCCATTTGAAACCTTCCGGGAAGGACAGTTTCAGG
TAGTCCGGGATGTCAGCCGGGTGTTTAACGTAAGCTTTGGAACCGTACTGGAACTGCGGGGACAGGATGT
CCCAAGCGAACGGCAGCGGACCACCTTTGGTAACTTTCAGTTTAGCGGTCTGGGTACCTTCGTACGGACG
ACCTTCACCTTCACCTTCGATTTCGAACTCGTGACCGTTAACGGAACCTTCCATACGAACTTTGAAACGC
ATGAACTCTTTGATAACGTCTTCACTACTTGCCATGCCTGGGGTGCCTAATGAGTGAGCTAACTCACATT
AATTGCGTTGCGCTCACTGCCCGCTTTCCAGTCGGGAAACCTGTCGTGCCAGCTGCATTAATGAATCGGC
CAACGCGCGGGGAGAGGCGGTTTGCGTATTGGGCGCTCTTCCGCTTCCTCGCTCACTGACTCGCTGCGCT
CGGTCGTTCGGCTGCGGCGAGCGGTATCAGCTCACTCAA
